Addgene plasmid #55200: CMVp-dsRed2-Triplex-28-gRNA1-28-pA
Purpose: Plasmid encoding the Triplex/gRNA architecture.This is a modified form of the original plasmid described in the paper (Construct 3). mKate2 was replaced with dsRed2 because of distribution issues.
Depositing lab: Timothy Lu. Depositing organization: Massachusetts Institute of Technology. Publication: Multiplexed and Programmable Regulation of Gene Networks with an Integrated RNA and CRISPR/Cas Toolkit in Human Cells. Nissim L, Perli SD, Fridkin A, Perez-Pinera P, Lu TK. Mol Cell. 2014 May 14. pii: S1097-2765(14)00355-4. doi: 10.1016/j.molcel.2014.04.022. PubMed 24837679.
Backbone
  Vector backbone: pGL2-Luc (Addgene #26280)
  Backbone size w/o insert (bp): 3500
  Total vector size (bp): 4781
  Vector type: Mammalian Expression, Synthetic Biology
Growth in bacteria
  Bacterial resistance: Ampicillin, 100 μg/mL
  Growth temperature: 37°C
  Growth strain: DH5alpha
  Copy number: Unknown
Gene/Insert
  Gene/Insert name: dsRed2
  Species: H. sapiens (human)
  Insert size (bp): 1057
  Promoter: CMV
  Cloning method: Ligation Independent Cloning
  Sequencing primers: 5′ TGCGCAACTGTTGGGAAGGGCGATCGGTGCGGGCC; 3′ AGTGCGGCGACGATAGTCATGCCCC
Terms and licenses: Academic/Nonprofit Terms; Industry Terms: Not Available to Industry
Depositor comments: Please see http://www.rle.mit.edu/sbg/resources/ for more information.
How to cite: CMVp-dsRed2-Triplex-28-gRNA1-28-pA was a gift from Timothy Lu (Addgene plasmid # 55200 ; http://n2t.net/addgene:55200 ; RRID:Addgene_55200)
