[The description below was written by a language model from this plasmid's Addgene catalogue record and the feature table of its GenBank file.]
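Description:
CMVp-dsRed2-Triplex-28-gRNA1-28-pA is a 4,781 bp mammalian expression and synthetic-biology plasmid built on a pGL2-Luc-derived backbone. It is propagated in E. coli through a high-copy ColE1/pUC-type origin and selected with ampicillin via the bla (AmpR) gene. An f1 phage origin is also present.

The payload is a single RNA polymerase II transcription unit designed to yield both a protein and a CRISPR guide RNA from one transcript. The human CMV immediate-early enhancer and promoter drive a Kozak-initiated, mammalian codon-optimized DsRed2 coding sequence, a tetrameric red fluorescent protein. The catalogue lists the insert species as human, although DsRed2 is not a human gene. Downstream of the reporter lies the region named "Triplex" in the construct name; it is not annotated in the feature table. In this type of design it is generally an RNA triple-helix element that stabilizes the 3' end of an mRNA once the poly(A) tail has been removed. Next comes a guide RNA cassette (gRNA1), consisting of a spacer and the Streptococcus pyogenes Cas9 gRNA scaffold. It is flanked on both sides by recognition sites for the Pseudomonas aeruginosa Csy4 (Cas6f) endoribonuclease, the "28" elements of the name. An HSV thymidine kinase polyadenylation signal closes the unit. When Csy4 is supplied, cleavage at the two sites should release the functional gRNA, while the triplex preserves the upstream DsRed2 message for translation. The record does not state the target of gRNA1.

The plasmid is a modified form of Construct 3 from the associated study on multiplexed, programmable gene-network regulation in human cells, with mKate2 replaced by dsRed2 for distribution reasons.
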