LOCUS       Exported 4781 bp ds-DNA circular SYN 12-MAY-2021
DEFINITION  Plasmid encoding the Triplex/gRNA architecture.This is a modified
            form of the original plasmid described in the paper (Construct 3).
            mKate2 was replaced with dsRed2 because of distribution issues..
ACCESSION   .
VERSION     .
KEYWORDS    CMVp-dsRed2-Triplex-28-gRNA1-28-pA
SOURCE      synthetic DNA construct
  ORGANISM  synthetic DNA construct
REFERENCE   1 (bases 1 to 4781)
  AUTHORS   Nissim L, Perli SD, Fridkin A, Perez-Pinera P, Lu TK
  TITLE     Multiplexed and Programmable Regulation of Gene Networks with an
            Integrated RNA and CRISPR/Cas Toolkit in Human Cells.
  JOURNAL   Mol Cell. 2014 May 14. pii: S1097-2765(14)00355-4. doi:
            10.1016/j.molcel.2014.04.022.
  PUBMED    24837679
REFERENCE   2 (bases 1 to 4781)
  AUTHORS   .
  TITLE     Direct Submission
  JOURNAL   Exported May 12, 2021 from SnapGene Server 1.1.58
            http://www.snapgene.com
FEATURES             Location/Qualifiers
     source          1..4781
                     /organism="synthetic DNA construct"
                     /mol_type="other DNA"
     primer_bind     complement(108..125)
                     /label=L4440
                     /note="L4440 vector, forward primer"
     rep_origin      complement(279..867)
                     /direction=LEFT
                     /label=ori
                     /note="high-copy-number ColE1/pMB1/pBR322/pUC origin of
                     replication"
     primer_bind     complement(359..378)
                     /label=pBR322ori-F
                     /note="pBR322 origin, forward primer"
     CDS             complement(1038..1898)
                     /codon_start=1
                     /gene="bla"
                     /product="beta-lactamase"
                     /label=AmpR
                     /note="confers resistance to ampicillin, carbenicillin, and
                     related antibiotics"
                     /translation="MSIQHFRVALIPFFAAFCLPVFAHPETLVKVKDAEDQLGARVGYI
                     ELDLNSGKILESFRPEERFPMMSTFKVLLCGAVLSRIDAGQEQLGRRIHYSQNDLVEYS
                     PVTEKHLTDGMTVRELCSAAITMSDNTAANLLLTTIGGPKELTAFLHNMGDHVTRLDRW
                     EPELNEAIPNDERDTTMPVAMATTLRKLLTGELLTLASRQQLIDWMEADKVAGPLLRSA
                     LPAGWFIADKSGAGERGSRGIIAALGPDGKPSRIVVIYTTGSQATMDERNRQIAEIGAS
                     LIKHW"
     primer_bind     1661..1680
                     /label=Amp-R
                     /note="Ampicillin resistance gene, reverse primer"
     promoter        complement(1899..2003)
                     /gene="bla"
                     /label=AmpR promoter
     rep_origin      2030..2485
                     /direction=RIGHT
                     /label=f1 ori
                     /note="f1 bacteriophage origin of replication; arrow
                     indicates direction of (+) strand synthesis"
     primer_bind     complement(2117..2136)
                     /label=F1ori-R
                     /note="F1 origin, reverse primer"
     primer_bind     2327..2348
                     /label=F1ori-F
                     /note="F1 origin, forward primer"
     enhancer        2674..2977
                     /label=CMV enhancer
                     /note="human cytomegalovirus immediate early enhancer"
     promoter        2978..3181
                     /label=CMV promoter
                     /note="human cytomegalovirus (CMV) immediate early
                     promoter"
     primer_bind     3132..3152
                     /label=CMV-F
                     /note="Human CMV immediate early promoter, forward primer"
     regulatory      3210..3219
                     /regulatory_class="other"
                     /note="vertebrate consensus sequence for strong initiation
                     of translation (Kozak, 1987)"
     CDS             3216..3893
                     /codon_start=1
                     /product="improved tetrameric variant of DsRed fluorescent
                     protein"
                     /label=DsRed2
                     /note="mammalian codon-optimized"
                     /translation="MASSENVITEFMRFKVRMEGTVNGHEFEIEGEGEGRPYEGHNTVK
                     LKVTKGGPLPFAWDILSPQFQYGSKVYVKHPADIPDYKKLSFPEGFKWERVMNFEDGGV
                     ATVTQDSSLQDGCFIYKVKFIGVNFPSDGPVMQKKTMGWEASTERLYPRDGVLKGETHK
                     ALKLKDGGHYLVEFKSIYMAKKPVQLPGYYYVDAKLDITSHNEDYTIVEQYERTEGRHH
                     LFL"
     primer_bind     complement(3396..3416)
                     /label=DsRed1-N
                     /note="DsRed1, reverse primer"
     primer_bind     3808..3831
                     /label=DsRed1-C
                     /note="DsRed1, forward primer"
     protein_bind    4068..4082
                     /label=Csy4 site
                     /bound_moiety="Pseudomonas aeruginosa Csy4 (Cas6f)"
                     /note="cleavage site for the Csy4 endoribonuclease
                     (Haurwitz et al., 2010)"
     misc_RNA        4111..4186
                     /label=gRNA scaffold
                     /note="guide RNA scaffold for the Streptococcus pyogenes
                     CRISPR/Cas9 system"
     protein_bind    4200..4214
                     /label=Csy4 site
                     /bound_moiety="Pseudomonas aeruginosa Csy4 (Cas6f)"
                     /note="cleavage site for the Csy4 endoribonuclease
                     (Haurwitz et al., 2010)"
     primer_bind     complement(4477..4496)
                     /label=TK-pA-R
                     /note="Thymidine kinase polyA, reverse primer"
     polyA_signal    4521..4568
                     /label=HSV TK poly(A) signal
                     /note="herpes simplex virus thymidine kinase
                     polyadenylation signal (Cole and Stacy, 1985)"
ORIGIN
        1 tcagctcctt ccggtgggcg cggggcatga ctatcgtcgc cgcacttatg actgtcttct
       61 ttatcatgca actcgtagga caggtgccgg cagcgctctt ccgcttcctc gctcactgac
      121 tcgctgcgct cggtcgttcg gctgcggcga gcggtatcag ctcactcaaa ggcggtaata
      181 cggttatcca cagaatcagg ggataacgca ggaaagaaca tgtgagcaaa aggccagcaa
      241 aaggccagga accgtaaaaa ggccgcgttg ctggcgtttt tccataggct ccgcccccct
      301 gacgagcatc acaaaaatcg acgctcaagt cagaggtggc gaaacccgac aggactataa
      361 agataccagg cgtttccccc tggaagctcc ctcgtgcgct ctcctgttcc gaccctgccg
      421 cttaccggat acctgtccgc ctttctccct tcgggaagcg tggcgctttc tcaatgctca
      481 cgctgtaggt atctcagttc ggtgtaggtc gttcgctcca agctgggctg tgtgcacgaa
      541 ccccccgttc agcccgaccg ctgcgcctta tccggtaact atcgtcttga gtccaacccg
      601 gtaagacacg acttatcgcc actggcagca gccactggta acaggattag cagagcgagg
      661 tatgtaggcg gtgctacaga gttcttgaag tggtggccta actacggcta cactagaagg
      721 acagtatttg gtatctgcgc tctgctgaag ccagttacct tcggaaaaag agttggtagc
      781 tcttgatccg gcaaacaaac caccgctggt agcggtggtt tttttgtttg caagcagcag
      841 attacgcgca gaaaaaaagg atctcaagaa gatcctttga tcttttctac ggggtctgac
      901 gctcagtgga acgaaaactc acgttaaggg attttggtca tgagattatc aaaaaggatc
      961 ttcacctaga tccttttaaa ttaaaaatga agttttaaat caatctaaag tatatatgag
     1021 taaacttggt ctgacagtta ccaatgctta atcagtgagg cacctatctc agcgatctgt
     1081 ctatttcgtt catccatagt tgcctgactc cccgtcgtgt agataactac gatacgggag
     1141 ggcttaccat ctggccccag tgctgcaatg ataccgcgag acccacgctc accggctcca
     1201 gatttatcag caataaacca gccagccgga agggccgagc gcagaagtgg tcctgcaact
     1261 ttatccgcct ccatccagtc tattaattgt tgccgggaag ctagagtaag tagttcgcca
     1321 gttaatagtt tgcgcaacgt tgttgccatt gctacaggca tcgtggtgtc acgctcgtcg
     1381 tttggtatgg cttcattcag ctccggttcc caacgatcaa ggcgagttac atgatccccc
     1441 atgttgtgca aaaaagcggt tagctccttc ggtcctccga tcgttgtcag aagtaagttg
     1501 gccgcagtgt tatcactcat ggttatggca gcactgcata attctcttac tgtcatgcca
     1561 tccgtaagat gcttttctgt gactggtgag tactcaacca agtcattctg agaatagtgt
     1621 atgcggcgac cgagttgctc ttgcccggcg tcaatacggg ataataccgc gccacatagc
     1681 agaactttaa aagtgctcat cattggaaaa cgttcttcgg ggcgaaaact ctcaaggatc
     1741 ttaccgctgt tgagatccag ttcgatgtaa cccactcgtg cacccaactg atcttcagca
     1801 tcttttactt tcaccagcgt ttctgggtga gcaaaaacag gaaggcaaaa tgccgcaaaa
     1861 aagggaataa gggcgacacg gaaatgttga atactcatac tcttcctttt tcaatattat
     1921 tgaagcattt atcagggtta ttgtctcatg agcggataca tatttgaatg tatttagaaa
     1981 aataaacaaa taggggttcc gcgcacattt ccccgaaaag tgccacctgn nnnnnnnnnn
     2041 nnnnnnnnnn nnnnnnnnnn nnnnnnnnnn nnnnnnnnnn nnnnnnnnnn nnnnnnnnnn
     2101 nnnnnnnnnn nnnnnnnnnn nnnnnnnnnn nnnnnnnnnn nnnnnnnnnn nnncnnnnnn
     2161 nnnnnnnnnn nnnnnnnnnn nnnnnnnnnn nnnnnnnnnn nnnnnnnnnn nnnnnnnnnn
     2221 nnnnnnnnnn nnnnnnnnnn nnnnnannnn nnnnnnnnnn nnnnnnnnnn nnnnnnnnnn
     2281 nnnnnnnnnn nnnnnccttt gacgttggag tccacgttct ttaatagtgg actcttgttc
     2341 caaactggaa caacactcaa ccctatctcg gtctattctt ttgatttata agggattttg
     2401 ccgatttcgg cctattggtt aaaaaatgag ctgatttaac aaaaatttaa cgcgaatttt
     2461 aacaaaatat taacgtttac aatttcccat tcgccattca ggctgcgcaa ctgttgggaa
     2521 gggcgatcgg tgcgggcctc ttcgctatta cgccagccca agctaccatg ataagtaagt
     2581 aatattaagg tacgggaggt acttggaggt acctagttat taatagtaat caattacggg
     2641 gtcattagtt catagcccat atatggagtt ccgcgttaca taacttacgg taaatggccc
     2701 gcctggctga ccgcccaacg acccccgccc attgacgtca ataatgacgt atgttcccat
     2761 agtaacgcca atagggactt tccattgacg tcaatgggtg gagtatttac ggtaaactgc
     2821 ccacttggca gtacatcaag tgtatcatat gccaagtacg ccccctattg acgtcaatga
     2881 cggtaaatgg cccgcctggc attatgccca gtacatgacc ttatgggact ttcctacttg
     2941 gcagtacatc tacgtattag tcatcgctat taccatggtg atgcggtttt ggcagtacat
     3001 caatgggcgt ggatagcggt ttgactcacg gggatttcca agtctccacc ccattgacgt
     3061 caatgggagt ttgttttggc accaaaatca acgggacttt ccaaaatgtc gtaacaactc
     3121 cgccccattg acgcaaatgg gcggtaggcg tgtacggtgg gaggtctata taagcagagc
     3181 tggtttagtg aaccgtcaga tccgagctcg ccaccatggc ctcctccgag aacgtcatca
     3241 ccgagttcat gcgcttcaag gtgcgcatgg agggcaccgt gaacggccac gagttcgaga
     3301 tcgagggcga gggcgagggc cgcccctacg agggccacaa caccgtgaag ctgaaggtga
     3361 ccaagggcgg ccccctgccc ttcgcctggg acatcctgtc cccccagttc cagtacggct
     3421 ccaaggtgta cgtgaagcac cccgccgaca tccccgacta caagaagctg tccttccccg
     3481 agggcttcaa gtgggagcgc gtgatgaact tcgaggacgg cggcgtggcg accgtgaccc
     3541 aggactcctc cctgcaggac ggctgcttca tctacaaggt gaagttcatc ggcgtgaact
     3601 tcccctccga cggccccgtg atgcagaaga agaccatggg ctgggaggcc tccaccgagc
     3661 gcctgtaccc ccgcgacggc gtgctgaagg gcgagaccca caaggccctg aagctgaagg
     3721 acggcggcca ctacctggtg gagttcaagt ccatctacat ggccaagaag cccgtgcagc
     3781 tgcccggcta ctactacgtg gacgccaagc tggacatcac ctcccacaac gaggactaca
     3841 ccatcgtgga gcagtacgag cgcaccgagg gccgccacca cctgttcctg tagtaaaccg
     3901 gtgattcgtc agtagggttg taaaggtttt tcttttcctg agaaaacaac cttttgtttt
     3961 ctcaggtttt gctttttggc ctttccctag ctttaaaaaa aaaaaagcaa aactcaccga
     4021 ggcagttcca taggatggca agatcctggt attggtctgc gagttcactg ccgtataggc
     4081 agctaagaaa tagtcgcgtg tagcgaagca gttttagagc tagaaatagc aagttaaaat
     4141 aaggctagtc cgttatcaac ttgaaaaagt ggcaccgagt cggtgctttt tttcgttcac
     4201 tgccgtatag gcagctaaga aacaaacagg aatcgaatgc aaccggcgca ggaacactgc
     4261 cagcgcatca accccgggat gctagctaag cgggactctg gggttcgaaa tgaccgacca
     4321 agcgacgccc aacctgccat cacgagattt cgattccacc gccgccttct atgaaaggtt
     4381 gggcttcgga atcgttttcc gggacgccgg ctggatgatc ctccagcgcg gggatctcat
     4441 gctggagttc ttcgcccacc ctagggggag gctaactgaa acacggaagg agacaatacc
     4501 ggaaggaacc cgcgctatga cggcaataaa aagacagaat aaaacgcacg gtgttgggtc
     4561 gtttgttcat aaacgcgggg ttcggtccca gggctggcac tctgtcgata ccccaccgag
     4621 acgccattgg ggccaatacg cccgcgtttc ttccttttcc ccaccccacc ccccaagttc
     4681 gggtgaaggc ccagggctcg cagccaacgt cggggcggca ggccctgcca tagcctcagc
     4741 tcgagtatgt cgaccgatgc ccttgagagc cttcaaccca g
//
