>Addgene plasmid #55200 | CMVp-dsRed2-Triplex-28-gRNA1-28-pA | addgene partial sequence | sequence record 89911 | Tet-internal-R 5'-aaggagctgactgggttgaag-3'
TATGGCAGGGCCTGCCGCCCCGACGTTGGCTGCGAGCCCTGGGCCTTCACCCGAACTTGGGGGGTGGGGT
GGGGAAAAGGAAGAAACGCGGGCGTATTGGCCCCAATGGCGTCTCGGTGGGGTATCGACAGAGTGCCAGC
CCTGGGACCGAACCCCGCGTTTATGAACAAACGACCCAACACCGTGCGTTTTATTCTGTCTTTTTATTGC
CGTCATAGCGCGGGTTCCTTCCGGTATTGTCTCCTTCCGTGTTTCAGTTAGCCTCCCCCTAGGGTGGGCG
AAGAACTCCAGCATGAGATCCCCGCGCTGGAGGATCATCCAGCCGGCGTCCCGGAAAACGATTCCGAAGC
CCAACCTTTCATAGAAGGCGGCGGTGGAATCGAAATCTCGTGATGGCAGGTTGGGCGTCGCTTGGTCGGT
CATTTCGAACCCCAGAGTCCCGCTTAGCTAGCATCCCGGGGTTGATGCGCTGGCAGTGTTCCTGCGCCGG
TTGCATTCGATTCCTGTTTGTTTCTTAGCTGCCTATACGGCAGTGAACGAAAAAAAGCACCGACTCGGTG
CCACTTTTTCAAGTTGATAACGGACTAGCCTTATTTTAACTTGCTATTTCTAGCTCTAAAACTGCTTCGC
TACACGCGACTATTTCTTAGCTGCCTATACGGCAGTGAACTCGCAGACCAATACCAGGATCTTGCCATCC
TATGGAACTGCCTCGGTGAGTTTTGCTTTTTTTTTTTTAAAGCTAGGGAAAGGCCAAAAAGCAAAACCTG
AGAAAACAAAAGGTTGTT
