>Addgene plasmid #55200 | CMVp-dsRed2-Triplex-28-gRNA1-28-pA | addgene partial sequence | sequence record 89989 | CMV-F 5'-CGCAAATGGGCGGTAGGCGTG-3'
CCGTCAGATCCGAGCTCGCCACCATGGCCTCCTCCGAGAACGTCATCACCGAGTTCATGCGCTTCAAGGT
GCGCATGGAGGGCACCGTGAACGGCCACGAGTTCGAGATCGAGGGCGAGGGCGAGGGCCGCCCCTACGAG
GGCCACAACACCGTGAAGCTGAAGGTGACCAAGGGCGGCCCCCTGCCCTTCGCCTGGGACATCCTGTCCC
CCCAGTTCCAGTACGGCTCCAAGGTGTACGTGAAGCACCCCGCCGACATCCCCGACTACAAGAAGCTGTC
CTTCCCCGAGGGCTTCAAGTGGGAGCGCGTGATGAACTTCGAGGACGGCGGCGTGGCGACCGTGACCCAG
GACTCCTCCCTGCAGGACGGCTGCTTCATCTACAAGGTGAAGTTCATCGGCGTGAACTTCCCCTCCGACG
GCCCCGTGATGCAGAAGAAGACCATGGGCTGGGAGGCCTCCACCGAGCGCCTGTACCCCCGCGACGGCGT
GCTGAAGGGCGAGACCCACAAGGCCCTGAAGCTGAAGGACGGCGGCCACTACCTGGTGGAGTTCAAGTCC
ATCTACATGGCCAAGAAGCCCGTGCAGCTGCCCGGCTACTACTACGTGGACGCCAAGCTGGACATCACCT
CCCACAACGAGGACTACACCATCGTGGAGCAGTACGAGCGCACCGAGGGCCGCCACCACCTGTTCCTGTA
GTAAACCGGTGATTCGTCAGTAGGGTTGTAAAGGTTTTTCTTTTCCTGAGAAAACAACCTTTTGTTTTCT
CAGGTTTTGCTTTTTGGCCTTTCCCTAGCTTTAAAAAAAA
